Addgene plasmid #126063: pTEI123
Purpose: Module 0 vector of PlaMiNGo toolkit
Depositing lab: Ralf-Bernd Klösgen. Depositing organization: Martin-Luther-Universitaet Halle-Wittenberg. Publication: Targeting specificity of nuclear-encoded organelle proteins with a self-assembling split-fluorescent protein toolkit. Sharma M, Kretschmer C, Lampe C, Stuttmann J, Klosgen RB. J Cell Sci. 2019 Jun 3;132(11). pii: jcs.230839. doi: 10.1242/jcs.230839. PubMed 31085714.
Backbone
  Vector backbone: pAGM1301
  Total vector size (bp): 2449
  Vector type: Synthetic Biology ; Module 0
Growth in bacteria
  Bacterial resistance: Spectinomycin, 50 μg/mL
  Growth temperature: 37°C
  Growth strain: DH5alpha
  Copy number: Unknown
Gene/Insert
  Gene/Insert name: GFP 11x3 (5 aa linker) (alt name: GFP11 M3)
  Species: Synthetic
  Insert size (bp): 201
Terms and licenses: Academic/Nonprofit Terms; Industry Terms: Not Available to Industry
How to cite: pTEI123 was a gift from Ralf-Bernd Klösgen (Addgene plasmid # 126063 ; http://n2t.net/addgene:126063 ; RRID:Addgene_126063)
