[The description below was written by a language model from this plasmid's Addgene catalogue record and pLannotate feature annotations shown in this document.]
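Description:
pTEI123 is a small (about 2.45 kb) level 0 ("Module 0") part plasmid from the PlaMiNGo toolkit, a modular cloning collection built around a self-assembling split fluorescent protein for testing the organelle targeting specificity of nuclear-encoded proteins. It is based on the pAGM1301 backbone and is maintained in E. coli through a high-copy ColE1/pUC-type origin of replication. Selection is with spectinomycin, conferred by the aadA aminoglycoside adenylyltransferase gene, which lies downstream of an annotated AmpR (bla) promoter. Short fragments annotated as integrase, gentamicin acetyltransferase and lacI appear to be remnants of the backbone's resistance cassette and cloning region rather than functional genes.

The payload is a 201 bp synthetic insert described as GFP11x3, three tandem copies of the GFP11 tag separated by five-amino-acid linkers (also called GFP11 M3). GFP11 is the eleventh β-strand of superfolder GFP; it is non-fluorescent on its own but associates spontaneously with the complementary GFP1-10 fragment to reconstitute a fluorescent protein. Multimerising the tag allows several GFP1-10 molecules to bind a single tagged protein, which can increase signal. The automated annotation marks only one GFP11 unit, so the other repeats were probably not detected; the record does not explain the difference.

No promoter or terminator for expressing the insert is annotated, consistent with its role as a storage module rather than an expression construct. The part is presumably intended for assembly with other toolkit modules into higher-level constructs encoding GFP11-tagged candidate proteins, although the record does not give the assembly details or flanking restriction sites.
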