Features (pLannotate 1.2.2; 7 found; start..end, strand, type, name):
    286..335     +  CDS            lacI (fragment): lac repressor; lacI; The lac repressor binds to the lac operator to inhibit transcription in E. coli. This inhibition can be relieved by adding lactose or isopropyl-β-D-thiogalactopyranoside (IPTG).
    373..420     +  CDS            GFP11: 11th β-strand of superfolder GFP associates with GFP(1-10), consisting of the first 10 β-strands, to reconstitute fluorescent GFP (Cabantous et al., 2005; Kamiyama et al., 2016)
    678..782     +  promoter       AmpR promoter: bla
    773..853     -  CDS            int (fragment): INT2_ECOLX - Protein inferred from homology: Swiss-Prot protein existence level 3. Putative integrase believed to be involved in the insertion of antibiotic resistance genes into plasmids and transposons. From Escherichia coli.
    941..997     +  CDS            GmR (fragment): gentamycin acetyltransferase; aacC1; confers resistance to gentamycin
   1004..1792    +  CDS            aadA: S3AD_ECOLX - Experimental evidence at protein level: Swiss-Prot protein existence level 1. Mediates bacterial resistance to the antibiotics streptomycin and spectinomycin. From Escherichia coli.
   1966..103     +  rep_origin     ori (across the origin): high-copy-number ColE1/pMB1/pBR322/pUC origin of replication
>Addgene plasmid #126063 | pTEI123 | addgene full sequence | sequence record 246122 | Addgene NGS Result
AGGGGGAAACGCCTGGTATCTTTATAGTCCTGTCGGGTTTCGCCACCTCTGACTTGAGCGTCGATTTTTG
TGATGCTCGTCAGGGGGGCGGAGCCTATGGAAAAACGCCAGCAACGCGGCCTTTTTACGGTTCCTGGCCT
TTTGCTGGCCTTTTGCTCACATGTTCTTTCCTGCGTTATCCCCTGATTCTGTGGATAACCGTATTACCGC
CTTTGAGTGAGCTGATACCGCTCGCCGCAGCCGAACGACCGAGCGCAGCGAGTCAGTGAGCGAGGAAGCG
GAAGAGCGCCCAATACGCAAACCGCCTCTCCCCGCGCGTTGGCCGATTCATTAATCACTCTGTGGTCTCA
TTCGATGGGCGGCAAATTCATGCGTGACCACATGGTCCTTCATGAGTATGTAAATGCTGCTGGGATTACA
GGTGGCTCTGGAGGTAGAGATCATATGGTTCTCCACGAATACGTTAACGCCGCAGGCATCACTGGCGGTA
GTGGAGGACGCGACCATATGGTACTACATGAATATGTCAATGCAGCCGGAATAACCGGATAAGCTTTGAG
ACCACGAAGTGGCTCTTCAGTGGACGAAAGGGCCTCGTGATACGCCTATTTTTATAGGTTAATGTCATGA
TAATAATGGTTTCTTAGACGTCAGGTGGCACTTTTCGGGGAAATGTGCGCGGAACCCCTATTTGTTTATT
TTTCTAAATACATTCAAATATGTATCCGCTCATGAGACAATAACCCTGATAAATGCTTCAATAATATTGA
AAAAGGAAGAGTATGCGCTCACGCAACTGGTCCAGAACCTTGACCGAACGCAGCGGTGGTAACGGCGCAG
TGGCGGTTTTCATGGCTTGTTATGACTGTTTTTTTTTGGGGTACAGTCTATGCCTCGGGCATCCAAGCAG
CAAGCGCGTTACGCCGTGGGTCGATGTTTGATGTTATGGAGCAGCAACGATGTTACGCAGCAGGGCAGTC
GCCCTAAAACAAAGTTAAACATCATGAGGGAAGCGGTGATCGCCGAAGTATCGACTCAACTATCAGAGGT
AGTTGGCGTCATCGAGCGCCATCTCGAACCGACGTTGCTGGCCGTACATTTGTACGGCTCCGCAGTGGAT
GGCGGCCTGAAGCCACACAGCGATATTGATTTGCTGGTTACGGTGACCGTAAGGCTTGATGAAACAACGC
GGCGAGCTTTGATCAACGACCTTTTGGAAACTTCGGCTTCCCCTGGAGAGAGCGAGATTCTCCGCGCTGT
AGAAGTCACCATTGTTGTGCACGACGACATCATTCCGTGGCGTTATCCAGCTAAGCGCGAACTGCAATTT
GGAGAATGGCAGCGCAATGACATTCTTGCAGGTATCTTCGAGCCAGCCACGATCGACATTGATCTGGCTA
TCTTGCTGACAAAAGCAAGAGAACATAGCGTTGCCTTGGTAGGTCCAGCGGCGGAGGAACTCTTTGATCC
GGTTCCTGAACAGGATCTATTTGAGGCGCTAAATGAAACCTTAACGCTATGGAACTCGCCGCCCGACTGG
GCTGGCGATGAGCGAAATGTAGTGCTTACGTTGTCCCGCATTTGGTACAGCGCAGTAACCGGCAAAATCG
CGCCGAAGGATGTCGCTGCCGACTGGGCAATGGAGCGCCTGCCGGCCCAGTATCAGCCCGTCATACTTGA
AGCTAGACAGGCTTATCTTGGACAAGAAGAAGATCGCTTGGCCTCGCGCGCAGATCAGTTGGAAGAATTT
GTCCATTACGTAAAAGGCGAGATCACCAAGGTAGTCGGCAAATAACTGTCAGACCAAGTTTACTCATATA
TACTTTAGATTGATTTAAAACTTCATTTTTAATTTAAAAGGATCTAGGTGAAGATCCTTTTTGATAATCT
CATGACCAAAATCCCTTAACGTGAGTTTTCGTTCCACTGAGCGTCAGACCCCGTAGAAAAGATCAAAGGA
TCTTCTTGAGATCCTTTTTTTCTGCGCGTAATCTGCTGCTTGCAAACAAAAAAACCACCGCTACCAGCGG
TGGTTTGTTTGCCGGATCAAGAGCTACCAACTCTTTTTCCGAAGGTAACTGGCTTCAGCAGAGCGCAGAT
ACCAAATACTGTTCTTCTAGTGTAGCCGTAGTTAGGCCACCACTTCAAGAACTCTGTAGCACCGCCTACA
TACCTCGCTCTGCTAATCCTGTTACCAGTGGCTGCTGCCAGTGGCGATAAGTCGTGTCTTACCGGGTTGG
ACTCAAGACGATAGTTACCGGATAAGGCGCAGCGGTCGGGCTGAACGGGGGGTTCGTGCACACAGCCCAG
CTTGGAGCGAACGACCTACACCGAACTGAGATACCTACAGCGTGAGCTATGAGAAAGCGCCACGCTTCCC
GAAGGGAGAAAGGCGGACAGGTATCCGGTAAGCGGCAGGGTCGGAACAGGAGAGCGCACGAGGGAGCTTC
C
